>Addgene plasmid #81651 | pDONR223_KRAS_p.G12D | addgene full sequence | sequence record 166475 | Addgene NGS Result
CCCCGTAGAAAAGATCAAAGGATCTTCTTGAGATCCTTTTTTTCTGCGCGTAATCTGCTGCTTGCAAACA
AAAAAACCACCGCTACCAGCGGTGGTTTGTTTGCCGGATCAAGAGCTACCAACTCTTTTTCCGAAGGTAA
CTGGCTTCAGCAGAGCGCAGATACCAAATACTGTTCTTCTAGTGTAGCCGTAGTTAGGCCACCACTTCAA
GAACTCTGTAGCACCGCCTACATACCTCGCTCTGCTAATCCTGTTACCAGTGGCTGCTGCCAGTGGCGAT
AAGTCGTGTCTTACCGGGTTGGACTCAAGACGATAGTTACCGGATAAGGCGCAGCGGTCGGGCTGAACGG
GGGGTTCGTGCACACAGCCCAGCTTGGAGCGAACGACCTACACCGAACTGAGATACCTACAGCGTGAGCT
ATGAGAAAGCGCCACGCTTCCCGAAGGGAGAAAGGCGGACAGGTATCCGGTAAGCGGCAGGGTCGGAACA
GGAGAGCGCACGAGGGAGCTTCCAGGGGGAAACGCCTGGTATCTTTATAGTCCTGTCGGGTTTCGCCACC
TCTGACTTGAGCGTCGATTTTTGTGATGCTCGTCAGGGGGGCGGAGCCTATGGAAAAACGCCAGCAACGC
GGCCTTTTTACGGTTCCTGGCCTTTTGCTGGCCTTTTGCTCACATGTTCTTTCCTGCGTTATCCCCTGAT
TCTGTGGATAACCGTATTACCGCCTTTGAGTGAGCTGATACCGCTCGCCGCAGCCGAACGACCGAGCGCA
GCGAGTCAGTGAGCGAGGAAGCGGAAGAGCGCCCAATACGCAAACCGCCTCTCCCCGCGCGTTGGCCGAT
TCATTAATGCAGCTGGCACGACAGGTTTCCCGACTGGAAAGCGGGCAGTGAGCGCAACGCAATTAATACG
CGTACCGCTAGCCAGGAAGAGTTTGTAGAAACGCAAAAAGGCCATCCGTCAGGATGGCCTTCTGCTTAGT
TTGATGCCTGGCAGTTTATGGCGGGCGTCCTGCCCGCCACCCTCCGGGCCGTTGCTTCACAACGTTCAAA
TCCGCTCCCGGCGGATTTGTCCTACTCAGGAGAGCGTTCACCGACAAACAACAGATAAAACGAAAGGCCC
AGTCTTCCGACTGAGCCTTTCGTTTTATTTGATGCCTGGCAGTTCCCTACTCTCGCGTTAACGCTAGCAT
GGATGTTTTCCCAGTCACGACGTTGTAAAACGACGGCCAGTCTTAAGCTCGGGCCCCAAATAATGATTTT
ATTTTGACTGATAGTGACCTGTTCGTTGCAACAAATTGATGAGCAATGCTTTTTTATAATGACAACTTTG
TACAAAAAAGTTGGCACCATGACTGAATATAAACTTGTGGTAGTTGGAGCTGATGGCGTAGGCAAGAGTG
CCTTGACGATACAGCTAATTCAGAATCATTTTGTGGACGAATATGATCCAACAATAGAGGATTCCTACAG
GAAGCAAGTAGTAATTGATGGAGAAACCTGTCTCTTGGATATTCTCGACACAGCAGGTCAAGAGGAGTAC
AGTGCAATGAGGGACCAGTACATGAGGACTGGGGAGGGCTTTCTTTGTGTATTTGCCATAAATAATACTA
AATCATTTGAAGATATTCACCATTATAGAGAACAAATTAAAAGAGTTAAGGACTCTGAAGATGTACCTAT
GGTCCTAGTAGGAAATAAATGTGATTTGCCTTCTAGAACAGTAGACACAAAACAGGCTCAGGACTTAGCA
AGAAGTTATGGAATTCCTTTTATTGAAACATCAGCAAAGACAAGACAGGGTGTTGATGATGCCTTCTATA
CATTAGTTCGAGAAATTCGAAAACATAAAGAAAAGATGAGCAAAGATGGTAAAAAGAAGAAAAAGAAGTC
AAAGACAAAGTGTGTAATTATGTAATTGCCAACTTTCTTGTACAAAGTTGGCATTATAAGAAAGCATTGC
TTATCAATTTGTTGCAACGAACAGGTCACTATCAGTCAAAATAAAATCATTATTTGCCATCCAGCTGATA
TCCCCTATAGTGAGTCGTATTACATGGTCATAGCTGTTTCCTGGCAGCTCTGGCCCGTGTCTCAAAATCT
CTGATGTTACATTGCACAAGATAAAAATATATCATCATGCCTCCTCTAGACCAGCCAGGACAGAAATGCC
TCGACTTCGCTGCTACCCAAGGTTGCCGGGTGACGCACACCGTGGAAACGGATGAAGGCACGAACCCAGT
GGACATAAGCCTGTTCGGTTCGTAAGCTGTAATGCAAGTAGCGTATGCGCTCACGCAACTGGTCCAGAAC
CTTGACCGAACGCAGCGGTGGTAACGGCGCAGTGGCGGTTTTCATGGCTTGTTATGACTGTTTTTTTGGG
GTACAGTCTATGCCTCGGGCATCCAAGCAGCAAGCGCGTTACGCCGTGGGTCGATGTTTGATGTTATGGA
GCAGCAACGATGTTACGCAGCAGGGCAGTCGCCCTAAAACAAAGTTAAACATTATGAGGGAAGCGGTGAT
CGCCGAAGTATCGACTCAACTATCAGAGGTAGTTGGCGTCATCGAGCGCCATCTCGAACCGACGTTGCTG
GCCGTACATTTGTACGGCTCCGCAGTGGATGGCGGCCTGAAGCCACACAGTGATATTGATTTGCTGGTTA
CGGTGACCGTAAGGCTTGATGAAACAACGCGGCGAGCTTTGATCAACGACCTTTTGGAAACTTCGGCTTC
CCCTGGAGAGAGCGAGATTCTCCGCGCTGTAGAAGTCACCATTGTTGTGCACGACGACATCATTCCGTGG
CGTTATCCAGCTAAGCGCGAACTGCAATTTGGAGAATGGCAGCGCAATGACATTCTTGCAGGTATCTTCG
AGCCAGCCACGATCGACATTGATCTGGCTATCTTGCTGACAAAAGCAAGAGAACATAGCGTTGCCTTGGT
AGGTCCAGCGGCGGAGGAACTCTTTGATCCGGTTCCTGAACAGGATCTATTTGAGGCGCTAAATGAAACC
TTAACGCTATGGAACTCGCCGCCCGACTGGGCTGGCGATGAGCGAAATGTAGTGCTTACGTTGTCCCGCA
TTTGGTACAGCGCAGTAACCGGCAAAATCGCGCCGAAGGATGTCGCTGCCGACTGGGCAATGGAGCGCCT
GCCGGCCCAGTATCAGCCCGTCATACTTGAAGCTAGACAGGCTTATCTTGGACAAGAAGAAGATCGCTTG
GCCTCGCGCGCAGATCAGTTGGAAGAATTTGTCCACTACGTGAAAGGCGAGATCACCAAGGTAGTCGGCA
AATAACCCTCGAGCCACCCATGACCAAAATCCCTTAACGTGAGTTACGCGTCGTTCCACTGAGCGTCAGA
Features (pLannotate 1.2.2; 12 found; start..end, strand, type, name):
     28..616     +  rep_origin     ori: high-copy-number ColE1/pMB1/pBR322/pUC origin of replication
    799..891     +  CDS            lacI (fragment): lac repressor; lacI; The lac repressor binds to the lac operator to inhibit transcription in E. coli. This inhibition can be relieved by adding lactose or isopropyl-β-D-thiogalactopyranoside (IPTG).
    946..973     -  terminator     rrnB T2 terminator: transcription terminator T2 from the E. coli rrnB gene
   1105..1148    +  terminator     rrnB T1 terminator: Escherichia coli rrnB; transcription terminator T1 from the E. coli rrnB gene
   1195..1231    -  CDS            lacZα (fragment): LacZα fragment of β-galactosidase; lacZ fragment
   1248..1343    +  protein_bind   attL3: mutant version of attL; recombination site for the Gateway® LR reaction LR Clonase™
   1349..1915    +  CDS            K-Ras: human small GTPase proto-oncoprotein
   1920..2015    -  protein_bind   attL3: mutant version of attL; recombination site for the Gateway® LR reaction LR Clonase™
   2034..2052    -  promoter       T7 promoter: promoter for bacteriophage T7 RNA polymerase
   2242..2265    +  promoter       Pc promoter (fragment): intI1 (promoter lies within the coding sequence); class 1 integron promoter
   2441..2497    +  CDS            GmR (fragment): gentamycin acetyltransferase; aacC1; confers resistance to gentamycin
   2504..3295    +  CDS            SmR: aminoglycoside adenylyltransferase (Murphy, 1985); aadA; confers resistance to spectinomycin and streptomycin
