[The description below was written by a language model from this plasmid's Addgene catalogue record and pLannotate feature annotations shown in this document.]
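Description:
pDONR223_KRAS_p.G12D is a Gateway entry clone built on the Invitrogen pDONR223 backbone and carrying the human KRAS open reading frame (reference transcript NM_004985.3) with the G12D substitution, a well-known oncogenic hotspot change in this small GTPase. The sequenced plasmid is 3,360 nt. It is propagated in E. coli from a high-copy ColE1/pUC-type origin and selected with spectinomycin through the aadA (SmR) aminoglycoside adenylyltransferase gene. That gene lies downstream of a fragment of the class 1 integron Pc promoter and a short gentamicin-resistance remnant. Small lacI and lacZα fragments in the annotation are also backbone remnants rather than functional genes.

The KRAS coding sequence (about 570 bp) is flanked on each side by attL recombination sites. The automated annotation labels both as attL3, but in either case they are the sites used by LR Clonase to move the insert directionally into attR-containing destination vectors. The clone is in the "closed" configuration, meaning a stop codon immediately follows the ORF, so it yields native C-terminal protein and cannot be read through into C-terminal tags supplied by a destination vector. The record lists no promoter for the insert, so the plasmid is a shuttle and archive form rather than an expression construct. rrnB T1 and T2 terminators sit upstream of the cassette to insulate it from backbone transcription, and a T7 promoter lies just outside the downstream attL site, oriented toward the insert on the antisense strand.

The plasmid belongs to the Target Accelerator Plasmid Collection, a set of cancer-associated alleles, and serves as a source for transferring mutant KRAS into expression vectors for functional studies of oncogenic variants.
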