Addgene plasmid #81651: pDONR223_KRAS_p.G12D
Purpose: Gateway Donor vector containing KRAS, part of the Target Accelerator Plasmid Collection.
Depositing lab: Jesse Boehm & William Hahn & David Root. Depositing organization: Broad Institute. Publication: Systematic Functional Interrogation of Rare Cancer Variants Identifies Oncogenic Alleles. Kim E, Ilic N, Shrestha Y, Zou L, Kamburov A, Zhu C, Yang X, Lubonja R, Tran N, Nguyen C, Lawrence MS, Piccioni F, Bagul M, Doench JG, Chouinard CR, Wu X, Hogstrom L, Natoli T, Tamayo P, Horn H, Corsello SM, Lage K, Root DE, Subramanian A, Golub TR, Getz G, Boehm JS, Hahn WC. Cancer Discov. 2016 Jul;6(7):714-26. doi: 10.1158/2159-8290.CD-16-0160. Epub 2016 May 4. PubMed 27147599.
Backbone
  Vector backbone: pDONR223
  Backbone manufacturer: Invitrogen
  Backbone size w/o insert (bp): 2790
  Vector type: Gateway Entry vector
Growth in bacteria
  Bacterial resistance: Spectinomycin, 50 μg/mL
  Growth temperature: 37°C
  Growth strain: DH5alpha
  Copy number: High Copy
Gene/Insert
  Gene/Insert name: KRAS (alt name: NM_004985.3)
  Species: H. sapiens (human)
  Mutation: G12D
  Entrez Gene: KRAS (a.k.a. 'C-K-RAS, C-K-RAS, CFC2, K-RAS2A, K-RAS2B, K-RAS4A, K-RAS4B, K-Ras, K-Ras 2, KI-RAS, KRAS1, KRAS2, NS, NS3, OES, RALD, RASK2, c-Ki-ras, c-Ki-ras2)
  Promoter: None
  Cloning method: Gateway Cloning
  Sequencing primers: 5′ M13pUC-fwd; 3′ M13-Rev
Terms and licenses: Academic/Nonprofit Terms; Industry Terms: Not Available to Industry
Depositor comments: Closed state: stop codon immediately follows insert
How to cite: pDONR223_KRAS_p.G12D was a gift from Jesse Boehm & William Hahn & David Root (Addgene plasmid # 81651 ; http://n2t.net/addgene:81651 ; RRID:Addgene_81651)
