>Addgene plasmid #81651 | pDONR223_KRAS_p.G12D | depositor partial sequence | sequence record 154970 | Insert sequence
ATGACTGAATATAAACTTGTGGTAGTTGGAGCTGATGGCGTAGGCAAGAGTGCCTTGACGATACAGCTAA
TTCAGAATCATTTTGTGGACGAATATGATCCAACAATAGAGGATTCCTACAGGAAGCAAGTAGTAATTGA
TGGAGAAACCTGTCTCTTGGATATTCTCGACACAGCAGGTCAAGAGGAGTACAGTGCAATGAGGGACCAG
TACATGAGGACTGGGGAGGGCTTTCTTTGTGTATTTGCCATAAATAATACTAAATCATTTGAAGATATTC
ACCATTATAGAGAACAAATTAAAAGAGTTAAGGACTCTGAAGATGTACCTATGGTCCTAGTAGGAAATAA
ATGTGATTTGCCTTCTAGAACAGTAGACACAAAACAGGCTCAGGACTTAGCAAGAAGTTATGGAATTCCT
TTTATTGAAACATCAGCAAAGACAAGACAGGGTGTTGATGATGCCTTCTATACATTAGTTCGAGAAATTC
GAAAACATAAAGAAAAGATGAGCAAAGATGGTAAAAAGAAGAAAAAGAAGTCAAAGACAAAGTGTGTAAT
TATG
